>Addgene plasmid #121098 | Elk1 AdenoX | addgene full sequence | sequence record 234704 | Addgene NGS Result
CGTGGATAGCGGTTTGACTCACGGGGATTTCCAAGTCTCCACCCCATTGACGTCAATGGGAGTTTGTTTT
GGCACCAAAATCAACGGGACTTTCCAAAATGTCGTAACAACTCCGCCCCATTGACGCAAATGGGCGGTAG
GCGTGTACGGTGGGAGGTCTATATAAGCAGAGCTCTCTGGCTAACTAGAGAACCCACTGCTTACTGGCTT
ATCGAAATTAATACGACTCACTATAGGGAGACCCAAGCTGGCTAGCATGTACCCATACGATGTTCCAGAT
TACGCTGGGCCCTCTAGAATGGACCCATCTGTGACGCTGTGGCAGTTTCTGCTGCAGCTTCTGAGAGAAC
AAGGTAATGGCCACATCATCTCCTGGACCTCACGGGATGGTGGTGAGTTCAAGTTGGTGGATGCAGAGGA
GGTGGCCCGGCTATGGGGACTGCGCAAGAACAAGACCAACATGAATTACGACAAGCTTAGCCGGGCCTTG
CGGTACTACTATGATAAGAATATCATCCGCAAGGTGAGCGGCCAGAAGTTTGTCTACAAGTTTGTGTCCT
ACCCAGAGGTTGCAGGGTGCTCCACTGAAGACTGCCCACCCCAGCCTGAGGTGTCTGTAACCTCGGCCAT
AGCCATGGCCCCTGCTACTGTCCATGCAGGCCCAGGGGACACTGCCACTGGAAAGCCAGGAACACCAAAG
GGTGCAGGAATGACAGGCCAAGGTGGCTTAGCACGAAGCAGCCGGAATGAATACATGCGCTCGGGCCTCT
ATTCTACCTTCACAATACAATCCCTGCAGCCACAGCCACAGCCACCCATTCCTCCTCGGCCTGCCTCAGT
GCTTCCCAACACTACCCCTGCAGGAGTACCAGCACCCGCCTCAGGGAGCAGGAGCACCAGTCCAAACCCC
TTAGAAGCCTGTTTGGAAGCAGAAGAGGCTGGTCTGCCCCTGCAGGTTATCCTAACCCCACCAGAGGCCC
CAAACCAGAAATCCGAAGAGTTGAGTCTGGACCCAAGTTTTGGCCATCCACAGCCCCCAGAAGTCAAAGT
GGAGGGGCCTAAGGAAGAATTGGAAGCTGCAAGGGCTGGAGGCTTCAGTTCAGAAGCTGTCAAAGCTGAA
CCAGAAGTCTCAGCCTCAGAAGGCCTGCTGGCTCGGCTCCCAGCCATCCTAACAGAGAACACAGCCCAGG
TGTGTGGCCTCTCCACTTCCACCACTGAGATCACCCAACCGCAGAAGGGCCGAAAGCCTCGGGACCTGGA
ACTTCCACTTAGCCCAAGCCTGCTGGGTGGCCAGGGACCTGAACGGACTCCAGGATCAGGAACAAGCTCT
GGTCTTCAGGCACCGGGGCCAGCGCTAACGCCATCCCTGCTCCCCACACATACCTTGACCCCGGTGCTGC
TGACACCCAGCTCGCTGCCCCCTAGCATCCATTTCTGGAGCACTCTGAGTCCAATTGCACCCCGTAGTCC
AGCCAAGCTCTCCTTCCAGTTTCCGTCCAGTGGCAGCGCACAGGTGCACATCCCTTCCATCAGTGTGGAT
GGCCTCTCGACCCCCGTGGTGCTCTCCCCAGGGCCCCAGAAGCCATGAGGTACCAAGCTTAAGTTTAAAC
CGCTGATCAGCCTCGACTGTGCCTTCTAGTTGCCAGCCATCTGTTGTTTGCCCCTCCCCCGTGCCTTCCT
TGACCCTGGAAGGTGCCACTCCCACTGTCCTTTCCTAATAAAATGAGGAAATTGCATCGCATTGTCTGAG
TAGGTGTCATTCTATTCTGGGGGGTGGGGTGGGGCAGGACAGCAAGGGGGAGGATTGGGAAGACAATAGC
AGGCATGCTGGGGATGCGGTGGGCTCTATGGCTTCTGAGGCGGAAAGAACCAGCAGATCTGCAGATCTGA
ATTCATCTATGTCGGGTGCGGAGAAAGAGGTAATGAAATGGCATCGACTCGAAGATCTGGGCGTGGTTAA
GGGTGGGAAAGAATATATAAGGTGGGGGTCTTATGTAGTTTTGTATCTGTTTTGCAGCAGCCGCCGCCGC
CATGAGCACCAACTCGTTTGATGGAAGCATTGTGAGCTCATATTTGACAACGCGCATGCCCCCATGGGCC
GGGGTGCGTCAGAATGTGATGGGCTCCAGCATTGATGGTCGCCCCGTCCTGCCCGCAAACTCTACTACCT
TGACCTACGAGACCGTGTCTGGAACGCCGTTGGAGACTGCAGCCTCCGCCGCCGCTTCAGCCGCTGCAGC
CACCGCCCGCGGGATTGTGACTGACTTTGCTTTCCTGAGCCCGCTTGCAAGCAGTGCAGCTTCCCGTTCA
TCCGCCCGCGATGACAAGTTGACGGCTCTTTTGGCACAATTGGATTCTTTGACCCGGGAACTTAATGTCG
TTTCTCAGCAGCTGTTGGATCTGCGCCAGCAGGTTTCTGCCCTGAAGGCTTCCTCCCCTCCCAATGCGGT
TTAAAACATAAATAAAAAACCAGACTCTGTTTGGATTTGGATCAAGCAAGTGTCTTGCTGTCTTTATTTA
GGGGTTTTGCGCGCGCGGTAGGCCCGGGACCAGCGGTCTCGGTCGTTGAGGGTCCTGTGTATTTTTTCCA
GGACGTGGTAAAGGTGACTCTGGATGTTCAGATACATGGGCATAAGCCCGTCTCTGGGGTGGAGGTAGCA
CCACTGCAGAGCTTCATGCTGCGGGGTGGTGTTGTAGATGATCCAGTCGTAGCAGGAGCGCTGGGCGTGG
TGCCTAAAAATGTCTTTCAGTAGCAAGCTGATTGCCAGGGGCAGGCCCTTGGTGTAAGTGTTTACAAAGC
GGTTAAGCTGGGATGGGTGCATACGTGGGGATATGAGATGCATCTTGGACTGTATTTTTAGGTTGGCTAT
GTTCCCAGCCATATCCCTCCGGGGATTCATGTTGTGCAGAACCACCAGCACAGTGTATCCGGTGCACTTG
GGAAATTTGTCATGTAGCTTAGAAGGAAATGCGTGGAAGAACTTGGAGACGCCCTTGTGACCTCCAAGAT
TTTCCATGCATTCGTCCATAATGATGGCAATGGGCCCACGGGCGGCGGCCTGGGCGAAGATATTTCTGGG
ATCACTAACGTCATAGTTGTGTTCCAGGATGAGATCGTCATAGGCCATTTTTACAAAGCGCGGGCGGAGG
GTGCCAGACTGCGGTATAATGGTTCCATCCGGCCCAGGGGCGTAGTTACCCTCACAGATTTGCATTTCCC
ACGCTTTGAGTTCAGATGGGGGGATCATGTCTACCTGCGGGGCGATGAAGAAAACGGTTTCCGGGGTAGG
GGAGATCAGCTGGGAAGAAAGCAGGTTCCTGAGCAGCTGCGACTTACCGCAGCCGGTGGGCCCGTAAATC
ACACCTATTACCGGCTGCAACTGGTAGTTAAGAGAGCTGCAGCTGCCGTCATCCCTGAGCAGGGGGGCCA
CTTCGTTAAGCATGTCCCTGACTCGCATGTTTTCCCTGACCAAATCCGCCAGAAGGCGCTCGCCGCCCAG
CGATAGCAGTTCTTGCAAGGAAGCAAAGTTTTTCAACGGTTTGAGACCGTCCGCCGTAGGCATGCTTTTG
AGCGTTTGACCAAGCAGTTCCAGGCGGTCCCACAGCTCGGTCACCTGCTCTACGGCATCTCGATCCAGCA
TATCTCCTCGTTTCGCGGGTTGGGGCGGCTTTCGCTGTACGGCAGTAGTCGGTGCTCGTCCAGACGGGCC
AGGGTCATGTCTTTCCACGGGCGCAGGGTCCTCGTCAGCGTAGTCTGGGTCACGGTGAAGGGGTGCGCTC
CGGGCTGCGCGCTGGCCAGGGTGCGCTTGAGGCTGGTCCTGCTGGTGCTGAAGCGCTGCCGGTCTTCGCC
CTGCGCGTCGGCCAGGTAGCATTTGACCATGGTGTCATAGTCCAGCCCCTCCGCGGCGTGGCCCTTGGCG
CGCAGCTTGCCCTTGGAGGAGGCGCCGCACGAGGGGCAGTGCAGACTTTTGAGGGCGTAGAGCTTGGGCG
CGAGAAATACCGATTCCGGGGAGTAGGCATCCGCGCCGCAGGCCCCGCAGACGGTCTCGCATTCCACGAG
CCAGGTGAGCTCTGGCCGTTCGGGGTCAAAAACCAGGTTTCCCCCATGCTTTTTGATGCGTTTCTTACCT
CTGGTTTCCATGAGCCGGTGTCCACGCTCGGTGACGAAAAGGCTGTCCGTGTCCCCGTATACAGACTTGA
GAGGCCTGTCCTCGAGCGGTGTTCCGCGGTCCTCCTCGTATAGAAACTCGGACCACTCTGAGACAAAGGC
TCGCGTCCAGGCCAGCACGAAGGAGGCTAAGTGGGAGGGGTAGCGGTCGTTGTCCACTAGGGGGTCCACT
CGCTCCAGGGTGTGAAGACACATGTCGCCCTCTTCGGCATCAAGGAAGGTGATTGGTTTGTAGGTGTAGG
CCACGTGACCGGGTGTTCCTGAAGGGGGGCTATAAAAGGGGGTGGGGGCGCGTTCGTCCTCACTCTCTTC
CGCATCGCTGTCTGCGAGGGCCAGCTGTTGGGGTGAGTACTCCCTCTGAAAAGCGGGCATGACTTCTGCG
CTAAGATTGTCAGTTTCCAAAAACGAGGAGGATTTGATATTCACCTGGCCCGCGGTGATGCCTTTGAGGG
TGGCCGCATCCATCTGGTCAGAAAAGACAATCTTTTTGTTGTCAAGCTTGGTGGCAAACGACCCGTAGAG
GGCGTTGGACAGCAACTTGGCGATGGAGCGCAGGGTTTGGTTTTTGTCGCGATCGGCGCGCTCCTTGGCC
GCGATGTTTAGCTGCACGTATTCGCGCGCAACGCACCGCCATTCGGGAAAGACGGTGGTGCGCTCGTCGG
GCACCAGGTGCACGCGCCAACCGCGGTTGTGCAGGGTGACAAGGTCAACGCTGGTGGCTACCTCTCCGCG
TAGGCGCTCGTTGGTCCAGCAGAGGCGGCCGCCCTTGCGCGAGCAGAATGGCGGTAGGGGGTCTAGCTGC
GTCTCGTCCGGGGGGTCTGCGTCCACGGTAAAGACCCCGGGCAGCAGGCGCGCGTCGAAGTAGTCTATCT
TGCATCCTTGCAAGTCTAGCGCCTGCTGCCATGCGCGGGCGGCAAGCGCGCGCTCGTATGGGTTGAGTGG
GGGACCCCATGGCATGGGGTGGGTGAGCGCGGAGGCGTACATGCCGCAAATGTCGTAAACGTAGAGGGGC
TCTCTGAGTATTCCAAGATATGTAGGGTAGCATCTTCCACCGCGGATGCTGGCGCGCACGTAATCGTATA
GTTCGTGCGAGGGAGCGAGGAGGTCGGGACCGAGGTTGCTACGGGCGGGCTGCTCTGCTCGGAAGACTAT
CTGCCTGAAGATGGCATGTGAGTTGGATGATATGGTTGGACGCTGGAAGACGTTGAAGCTGGCGTCTGTG
AGACCTACCGCGTCACGCACGAAGGAGGCGTAGGAGTCGCGCAGCTTGTTGACCAGCTCGGCGGTGACCT
GCACGTCTAGGGCGCAGTAGTCCAGGGTTTCCTTGATGATGTCATACTTATCCTGTCCCTTTTTTTTCCA
CAGCTCGCGGTTGAGGACAAACTCTTCGCGGTCTTTCCAGTACTCTTGGATCGGAAACCCGTCGGCCTCC
GAACGGTAAGAGCCTAGCATGTAGAACTGGTTGACGGCCTGGTAGGCGCAGCATCCCTTTTCTACGGGTA
GCGCGTATGCCTGCGCGGCCTTCCGGAGCGAGGTGTGGGTGAGCGCAAAGGTGTCCCTGACCATGACTTT
GAGGTACTGGTATTTGAAGTCAGTGTCGTCGCATCCGCCCTGCTCCCAGAGCAAAAAGTCCGTGCGCTTT
TTGGAACGCGGATTTGGCAGGGCGAAGGTGACATCGTTGAAGAGTATCTTTCCCGCGCGAGGCATAAAGT
TGCGTGTGATGCGGAAGGGTCCCGGCACCTCGGAACGGTTGTTAATTACCTGGGCGGCGAGCACGATCTC
GTCAAAGCCGTTGATGTTGTGGCCCACAATGTAAAGTTCCAAGAAGCGCGGGATGCCCTTGATGGAAGGC
AATTTTTTAAGTTCCTCGTAGGTGAGCTCTTCAGGGGAGCTGAGCCCGTGCTCTGAAAGGGCCCAGTCTG
CAAGATGAGGGTTGGAAGCGACGAATGAGCTCCACAGGTCACGGGCCATTAGCATTTGCAGGTGGTCGCG
AAAGGTCCTAAACTGGCGACCTATGGCCATTTTTTCTGGGGTGATGCAGTAGAAGGTAAGCGGGTCTTGT
TCCCAGCGGTCCCATCCAAGGTTCGCGGCTAGGTCTCGCGCGGCAGTCACTAGAGGCTCATCTCCGCCGA
ACTTCATGACCAGCATGAAGGGCACGAGCTGCTTCCCAAAGGCCCCCATCCAAGTATAGGTCTCTACATC
GTAGGTGACAAAGAGACGCTCGGTGCGAGGATGCGAGCCGATCGGGAAGAACTGGATCTCCCGCCACCAA
TTGGAGGAGTGGCTATTGATGTGGTGAAAGTAGAAGTCCCTGCGACGGGCCGAACACTCGTGCTGGCTTT
TGTAAAAACGTGCGCAGTACTGGCAGCGGTGCACGGGCTGTACATCCTGCACGAGGTTGACCTGACGACC
GCGCACAAGGAAGCAGAGTGGGAATTTGAGCCCCTCGCCTGGCGGGTTTGGCTGGTGGTCTTCTACTTCG
GCTGCTTGTCCTTGACCGTCTGGCTGCTCGAGGGGAGTTACGGTGGATCGGACCACCACGCCGCGCGAGC
CCAAAGTCCAGATGTCCGCGCGCGGCGGTCGGAGCTTGATGACAACATCGCGCAGATGGGAGCTGTCCAT
GGTCTGGAGCTCCCGCGGCGTCAGGTCAGGCGGGAGCTCCTGCAGGTTTACCTCGCATAGACGGGTCAGG
GCGCGGGCTAGATCCAGGTGATACCTAATTTCCAGGGGCTGGTTGGTGGCGGCGTCGATGGCTTGCAAGA
GGCCGCATCCCCGCGGCGCGACTACGGTACCGCGCGGCGGGCGGTGGGCCGCGGGGGTGTCCTTGGATGA
TGCATCTAAAAGCGGTGACGCGGGCGAGCCCCCGGAGGTAGGGGGGGCTCCGGACCCGCCGGGAGAGGGG
GCAGGGGCACGTCGGCGCCGCGCGCGGGCAGGAGCTGGTGCTGCGCGCGTAGGTTGCTGGCGAACGCGAC
GACGCGGCGGTTGATCTCCTGAATCTGGCGCCTCTGCGTGAAGACGACGGGCCCGGTGAGCTTGAACCTG
AAAGAGAGTTCGACAGAATCAATTTCGGTGTCGTTGACGGCGGCCTGGCGCAAAATCTCCTGCACGTCTC
CTGAGTTGTCTTGATAGGCGATCTCGGCCATGAACTGCTCGATCTCTTCCTCCTGGAGATCTCCGCGTCC
GGCTCGCTCCACGGTGGCGGCGAGGTCGTTGGAAATGCGGGCCATGAGCTGCGAGAAGGCGTTGAGGCCT
CCCTCGTTCCAGACGCGGCTGTAGACCACGCCCCCTTCGGCATCGCGGGCGCGCATGACCACCTGCGCGA
GATTGAGCTCCACGTGCCGGGCGAAGACGGCGTAGTTTCGCAGGCGCTGAAAGAGGTAGTTGAGGGTGGT
GGCGGTGTGTTCTGCCACGAAGAAGTACATAACCCAGCGTCGCAACGTGGATTCGTTGATATCCCCCAAG
GCCTCAAGGCGCTCCATGGCCTCGTAGAAGTCCACGGCGAAGTTGAAAAACTGGGAGTTGCGCGCCGACA
CGGTTAACTCCTCCTCCAGAAGACGGATGAGCTCGGCGACAGTGTCGCGCACCTCGCGCTCAAAGGCTAC
AGGGGCCTCTTCTTCTTCTTCAATCTCCTCTTCCATAAGGGCCTCCCCTTCTTCTTCTTCTGGCGGCGGT
GGGGGAGGGGGGACACGGCGGCGACGACGGCGCACCGGGAGGCGGTCGACAAAGCGCTCGATCATCTCCC
CGCGGCGACGGCGCATGGTCTCGGTGACGGCGCGGCCGTTCTCGCGGGGGCGCAGTTGGAAGACGCCGCC
CGTCATGTCCCGGTTATGGGTTGGCGGGGGGCTGCCATGCGGCAGGGATACGGCGCTAACGATGCATCTC
AACAATTGTTGTGTAGGTACTCCGCCGCCGAGGGACCTGAGCGAGTCCGCATCGACCGGATCGGAAAACC
TCTCGAGAAAGGCGTCTAACCAGTCACAGTCGCAAGGTAGGCTGAGCACCGTGGCGGGCGGCAGCGGGCG
GCGGTCGGGGTTGTTTCTGGCGGAGGTGCTGCTGATGATGTAATTAAAGTAGGCGGTCTTGAGACGGCGG
ATGGTCGACAGAAGCACCATGTCCTTGGGTCCGGCCTGCTGAATGCGCAGGCGGTCGGCCATGCCCCAGG
CTTCGTTTTGACATCGGCGCAGGTCTTTGTAGTAGTCTTGCATGAGCCTTTCTACCGGCACTTCTTCTTC
TCCTTCCTCTTGTCCTGCATCTCTTGCATCTATCGCTGCGGCGGCGGCGGAGTTTGGCCGTAGGTGGCGC
CCTCTTCCTCCCATGCGTGTGACCCCGAAGCCCCTCATCGGCTGAAGCAGGGCTAGGTCGGCGACAACGC
GCTCGGCTAATATGGCCTGCTGCACCTGCGTGAGGGTAGACTGGAAGTCATCCATGTCCACAAAGCGGTG
GTATGCGCCCGTGTTGATGGTGTAAGTGCAGTTGGCCATAACGGACCAGTTAACGGTCTGGTGACCCGGC
TGCGAGAGCTCGGTGTACCTGAGACGCGAGTAAGCCCTCGAGTCAAATACGTAGTCGTTGCAAGTCCGCA
CCAGGTACTGGTATCCCACCAAAAAGTGCGGCGGCGGCTGGCGGTAGAGGGGCCAGCGTAGGGTGGCCGG
GGCTCCGGGGGCGAGATCTTCCAACATAAGGCGATGATATCCGTAGATGTACCTGGACATCCAGGTGATG
CCGGCGGCGGTGGTGGAGGCGCGCGGAAAGTCGCGGACGCGGTTCCAGATGTTGCGCAGCGGCAAAAAGT
GCTCCATGGTCGGGACGCTCTGGCCGGTCAGGCGCGCGCAATCGTTGACGCTCTAGCGTGCAAAAGGAGA
GCCTGTAAGCGGGCACTCTTCCGTGGTCTGGTGGATAAATTCGCAAGGGTATCATGGCGGACGACCGGGG
TTCGAGCCCCGTATCCGGCCGTCCGCCGTGATCCATGCGGTTACCGCCCGCGTGTCGAACCCAGGTGTGC
GACGTCAGACAACGGGGGAGTGCTCCTTTTGGCTTCCTTCCAGGCGCGGCGGCTGCTGCGCTAGCTTTTT
TGGCCACTGGCCGCGCGCAGCGTAAGCGGTTAGGCTGGAAAGCGAAAGCATTAAGTGGCTCGCTCCCTGT
AGCCGGAGGGTTATTTTCCAAGGGTTGAGTCGCGGGACCCCCGGTTCGAGTCTCGGACCGGCCGGACTGC
GGCGAACGGGGGTTTGCCTCCCCGTCATGCAAGACCCCGCTTGCAAATTCCTCCGGAAACAGGGACGAGC
CCCTTTTTTGCTTTTCCCAGATGCATCCGGTGCTGCGGCAGATGCGCCCCCCTCCTCAGCAGCGGCAAGA
GCAAGAGCAGCGGCAGACATGCAGGGCACCCTCCCCTCCTCCTACCGCGTCAGGAGGGGCGACATCCGCG
GTTGACGCGGCAGCAGATGGTGATTACGAACCCCCGCGGCGCCGGGCCCGGCACTACCTGGACTTGGAGG
AGGGCGAGGGCCTGGCGCGGCTAGGAGCGCCCTCTCCTGAGCGGCACCCAAGGGTGCAGCTGAAGCGTGA
TACGCGTGAGGCGTACGTGCCGCGGCAGAACCTGTTTCGCGACCGCGAGGGAGAGGAGCCCGAGGAGATG
CGGGATCGAAAGTTCCACGCAGGGCGCGAGCTGCGGCATGGCCTGAATCGCGAGCGGTTGCTGCGCGAGG
AGGACTTTGAGCCCGACGCGCGAACCGGGATTAGTCCCGCGCGCGCACACGTGGCGGCCGCCGACCTGGT
AACCGCATACGAGCAGACGGTGAACCAGGAGATTAACTTTCAAAAAAGCTTTAACAACCACGTGCGTACG
CTTGTGGCGCGCGAGGAGGTGGCTATAGGACTGATGCATCTGTGGGACTTTGTAAGCGCGCTGGAGCAAA
ACCCAAATAGCAAGCCGCTCATGGCGCAGCTGTTCCTTATAGTGCAGCACAGCAGGGACAACGAGGCATT
CAGGGATGCGCTGCTAAACATAGTAGAGCCCGAGGGCCGCTGGCTGCTCGATTTGATAAACATCCTGCAG
AGCATAGTGGTGCAGGAGCGCAGCTTGAGCCTGGCTGACAAGGTGGCCGCCATCAACTATTCCATGCTTA
GCCTGGGCAAGTTTTACGCCCGCAAGATATACCATACCCCTTACGTTCCCATAGACAAGGAGGTAAAGAT
CGAGGGGTTCTACATGCGCATGGCGCTGAAGGTGCTTACCTTGAGCGACGACCTGGGCGTTTATCGCAAC
GAGCGCATCCACAAGGCCGTGAGCGTGAGCCGGCGGCGCGAGCTCAGCGACCGCGAGCTGATGCACAGCC
TGCAAAGGGCCCTGGCTGGCACGGGCAGCGGCGATAGAGAGGCCGAGTCCTACTTTGACGCGGGCGCTGA
CCTGCGCTGGGCCCCAAGCCGACGCGCCCTGGAGGCAGCTGGGGCCGGACCTGGGCTGGCGGTGGCACCC
GCGCGCGCTGGCAACGTCGGCGGCGTGGAGGAATATGACGAGGACGATGAGTACGAGCCAGAGGACGGCG
AGTACTAAGCGGTGATGTTTCTGATCAGATGATGCAAGACGCAACGGACCCGGCGGTGCGGGCGGCGCTG
CAGAGCCAGCCGTCCGGCCTTAACTCCACGGACGACTGGCGCCAGGTCATGGACCGCATCATGTCGCTGA
CTGCGCGCAATCCTGACGCGTTCCGGCAGCAGCCGCAGGCCAACCGGCTCTCCGCAATTCTGGAAGCGGT
GGTCCCGGCGCGCGCAAACCCCACGCACGAGAAGGTGCTGGCGATCGTAAACGCGCTGGCCGAAAACAGG
GCCATCCGGCCCGACGAGGCCGGCCTGGTCTACGACGCGCTGCTTCAGCGCGTGGCTCGTTACAACAGCG
GCAACGTGCAGACCAACCTGGACCGGCTGGTGGGGGATGTGCGCGAGGCCGTGGCGCAGCGTGAGCGCGC
GCAGCAGCAGGGCAACCTGGGCTCCATGGTTGCACTAAACGCCTTCCTGAGTACACAGCCCGCCAACGTG
CCGCGGGGACAGGAGGACTACACCAACTTTGTGAGCGCACTGCGGCTAATGGTGACTGAGACACCGCAAA
GTGAGGTGTACCAGTCTGGGCCAGACTATTTTTTCCAGACCAGTAGACAAGGCCTGCAGACCGTAAACCT
GAGCCAGGCTTTCAAAAACTTGCAGGGGCTGTGGGGGGTGCGGGCTCCCACAGGCGACCGCGCGACCGTG
TCTAGCTTGCTGACGCCCAACTCGCGCCTGTTGCTGCTGCTAATAGCGCCCTTCACGGACAGTGGCAGCG
TGTCCCGGGACACATACCTAGGTCACTTGCTGACACTGTACCGCGAGGCCATAGGTCAGGCGCATGTGGA
CGAGCATACTTTCCAGGAGATTACAAGTGTCAGCCGCGCGCTGGGGCAGGAGGACACGGGCAGCCTGGAG
GCAACCCTAAACTACCTGCTGACCAACCGGCGGCAGAAGATCCCCTCGTTGCACAGTTTAAACAGCGAGG
AGGAGCGCATTTTGCGCTACGTGCAGCAGAGCGTGAGCCTTAACCTGATGCGCGACGGGGTAACGCCCAG
CGTGGCGCTGGACATGACCGCGCGCAACATGGAACCGGGCATGTATGCCTCAAACCGGCCGTTTATCAAC
CGCCTAATGGACTACTTGCATCGCGCGGCCGCCGTGAACCCCGAGTATTTCACCAATGCCATCTTGAACC
CGCACTGGCTACCGCCCCCTGGTTTCTACACCGGGGGATTCGAGGTGCCCGAGGGTAACGATGGATTCCT
CTGGGACGACATAGACGACAGCGTGTTTTCCCCGCAACCGCAGACCCTGCTAGAGTTGCAACAGCGCGAG
CAGGCAGAGGCGGCGCTGCGAAAGGAAAGCTTCCGCAGGCCAAGCAGCTTGTCCGATCTAGGCGCTGCGG
CCCCGCGGTCAGATGCTAGTAGCCCATTTCCAAGCTTGATAGGGTCTCTTACCAGCACTCGCACCACCCG
CCCGCGCCTGCTGGGCGAGGAGGAGTACCTAAACAACTCGCTGCTGCAGCCGCAGCGCGAAAAAAACCTG
CCTCCGGCATTTCCCAACAACGGGATAGAGAGCCTAGTGGACAAGATGAGTAGATGGAAGACGTACGCGC
AGGAGCACAGGGACGTGCCAGGCCCGCGCCCGCCCACCCGTCGTCAAAGGCACGACCGTCAGCGGGGTCT
GGTGTGGGAGGACGATGACTCGGCAGACGACAGCAGCGTCCTGGATTTGGGAGGGAGTGGCAACCCGTTT
GCGCACCTTCGCCCCAGGCTGGGGAGAATGTTTTAAAAAAAAAAAAAGCATGATGCAAAATAAAAAACTC
ACCAAGGCCATGGCACCGAGCGTTGGTTTTCTTGTATTCCCCTTAGTATGCGGCGCGCGGCGATGTATGA
GGAAGGTCCTCCTCCCTCCTACGAGAGTGTGGTGAGCGCGGCGCCAGTGGCGGCGGCGCTGGGTTCTCCC
TTCGATGCTCCCCTGGACCCGCCGTTTGTGCCTCCGCGGTACCTGCGGCCTACCGGGGGGAGAAACAGCA
TCCGTTACTCTGAGTTGGCACCCCTATTCGACACCACCCGTGTGTACCTGGTGGACAACAAGTCAACGGA
TGTGGCATCCCTGAACTACCAGAACGACCACAGCAACTTTCTGACCACGGTCATTCAAAACAATGACTAC
AGCCCGGGGGAGGCAAGCACACAGACCATCAATCTTGACGACCGGTCGCACTGGGGCGGCGACCTGAAAA
CCATCCTGCATACCAACATGCCAAATGTGAACGAGTTCATGTTTACCAATAAGTTTAAGGCGCGGGTGAT
GGTGTCGCGCTTGCCTACTAAGGACAATCAGGTGGAGCTGAAATACGAGTGGGTGGAGTTCACGCTGCCC
GAGGGCAACTACTCCGAGACCATGACCATAGACCTTATGAACAACGCGATCGTGGAGCACTACTTGAAAG
TGGGCAGACAGAACGGGGTTCTGGAAAGCGACATCGGGGTAAAGTTTGACACCCGCAACTTCAGACTGGG
GTTTGACCCCGTCACTGGTCTTGTCATGCCTGGGGTATATACAAACGAAGCCTTCCATCCAGACATCATT
TTGCTGCCAGGATGCGGGGTGGACTTCACCCACAGCCGCCTGAGCAACTTGTTGGGCATCCGCAAGCGGC
AACCCTTCCAGGAGGGCTTTAGGATCACCTACGATGATCTGGAGGGTGGTAACATTCCCGCACTGTTGGA
TGTGGACGCCTACCAGGCGAGCTTGAAAGATGACACCGAACAGGGCGGGGGTGGCGCAGGCGGCAGCAAC
AGCAGTGGCAGCGGCGCGGAAGAGAACTCCAACGCGGCAGCCGCGGCAATGCAGCCGGTGGAGGACATGA
ACGATCATGCCATTCGCGGCGACACCTTTGCCACACGGGCTGAGGAGAAGCGCGCTGAGGCCGAAGCAGC
GGCCGAAGCTGCCGCCCCCGCTGCGCAACCCGAGGTCGAGAAGCCTCAGAAGAAACCGGTGATCAAACCC
CTGACAGAGGACAGCAAGAAACGCAGTTACAACCTAATAAGCAATGACAGCACCTTCACCCAGTACCGCA
GCTGGTACCTTGCATACAACTACGGCGACCCTCAGACCGGAATCCGCTCATGGACCCTGCTTTGCACTCC
TGACGTAACCTGCGGCTCGGAGCAGGTCTACTGGTCGTTGCCAGACATGATGCAAGACCCCGTGACCTTC
CGCTCCACGCGCCAGATCAGCAACTTTCCGGTGGTGGGCGCCGAGCTGTTGCCCGTGCACTCCAAGAGCT
TCTACAACGACCAGGCCGTCTACTCCCAACTCATCCGCCAGTTTACCTCTCTGACCCACGTGTTCAATCG
CTTTCCCGAGAACCAGATTTTGGCGCGCCCGCCAGCCCCCACCATCACCACCGTCAGTGAAAACGTTCCT
GCTCTCACAGATCACGGGACGCTACCGCTGCGCAACAGCATCGGAGGAGTCCAGCGAGTGACCATTACTG
ACGCCAGACGCCGCACCTGCCCCTACGTTTACAAGGCCCTGGGCATAGTCTCGCCGCGCGTCCTATCGAG
CCGCACTTTTTGAGCAAGCATGTCCATCCTTATATCGCCCAGCAATAACACAGGCTGGGGCCTGCGCTTC
CCAAGCAAGATGTTTGGCGGGGCCAAGAAGCGCTCCGACCAACACCCAGTGCGCGTGCGCGGGCACTACC
GCGCGCCCTGGGGCGCGCACAAACGCGGCCGCACTGGGCGCACCACCGTCGATGACGCCATCGACGCGGT
GGTGGAGGAGGCGCGCAACTACACGCCCACGCCGCCACCAGTGTCCACAGTGGACGCGGCCATTCAGACC
GTGGTGCGCGGAGCCCGGCGCTATGCTAAAATGAAGAGACGGCGGAGGCGCGTAGCACGTCGCCACCGCC
GCCGACCCGGCACTGCCGCCCAACGCGCGGCGGCGGCCCTGCTTAACCGCGCACGTCGCACCGGCCGACG
GGCGGCCATGCGGGCCGCTCGAAGGCTGGCCGCGGGTATTGTCACTGTGCCCCCCAGGTCCAGGCGACGA
GCGGCCGCCGCAGCAGCCGCGGCCATTAGTGCTATGACTCAGGGTCGCAGGGGCAACGTGTATTGGGTGC
GCGACTCGGTTAGCGGCCTGCGCGTGCCCGTGCGCACCCGCCCCCCGCGCAACTAGATTGCAAGAAAAAA
CTACTTAGACTCGTACTGTTGTATGTATCCAGCGGCGGCGGCGCGCAACGAAGCTATGTCCAAGCGCAAA
ATCAAAGAAGAGATGCTCCAGGTCATCGCGCCGGAGATCTATGGCCCCCCGAAGAAGGAAGAGCAGGATT
ACAAGCCCCGAAAGCTAAAGCGGGTCAAAAAGAAAAAGAAAGATGATGATGATGAACTTGACGACGAGGT
GGAACTGCTGCACGCTACCGCGCCCAGGCGACGGGTACAGTGGAAAGGTCGACGCGTAAAACGTGTTTTG
CGACCCGGCACCACCGTAGTCTTTACGCCCGGTGAGCGCTCCACCCGCACCTACAAGCGCGTGTATGATG
AGGTGTACGGCGACGAGGACCTGCTTGAGCAGGCCAACGAGCGCCTCGGGGAGTTTGCCTACGGAAAGCG
GCATAAGGACATGCTGGCGTTGCCGCTGGACGAGGGCAACCCAACACCTAGCCTAAAGCCCGTAACACTG
CAGCAGGTGCTGCCCGCGCTTGCACCGTCCGAAGAAAAGCGCGGCCTAAAGCGCGAGTCTGGTGACTTGG
CACCCACCGTGCAGCTGATGGTACCCAAGCGCCAGCGACTGGAAGATGTCTTGGAAAAAATGACCGTGGA
ACCTGGGCTGGAGCCCGAGGTCCGCGTGCGGCCAATCAAGCAGGTGGCGCCGGGACTGGGCGTGCAGACC
GTGGACGTTCAGATACCCACTACCAGTAGCACCAGTATTGCCACCGCCACAGAGGGCATGGAGACACAAA
CGTCCCCGGTTGCCTCAGCGGTGGCGGATGCCGCGGTGCAGGCGGTCGCTGCGGCCGCGTCCAAGACCTC
TACGGAGGTGCAAACGGACCCGTGGATGTTTCGCGTTTCAGCCCCCCGGCGCCCGCGCCGTTCGAGGAAG
TACGGCGCCGCCAGCGCGCTACTGCCCGAATATGCCCTACATCCTTCCATTGCGCCTACCCCCGGCTATC
GTGGCTACACCTACCGCCCCAGAAGACGAGCAACTACCCGACGCCGAACCACCACTGGAACCCGCCGCCG
CCGTCGCCGTCGCCAGCCCGTGCTGGCCCCGATTTCCGTGCGCAGGGTGGCTCGCGAAGGAGGCAGGACC
CTGGTGCTGCCAACAGCGCGCTACCACCCCAGCATCGTTTAAAAGCCGGTCTTTGTGGTTCTTGCAGATA
TGGCCCTCACCTGCCGCCTCCGTTTCCCGGTGCCGGGATTCCGAGGAAGAATGCACCGTAGGAGGGGCAT
GGCCGGCCACGGCCTGACGGGCGGCATGCGTCGTGCGCACCACCGGCGGCGGCGCGCGTCGCACCGTCGC
ATGCGCGGCGGTATCCTGCCCCTCCTTATTCCACTGATCGCCGCGGCGATTGGCGCCGTGCCCGGAATTG
CATCCGTGGCCTTGCAGGCGCAGAGACACTGATTAAAAACAAGTTGCATGTGGAAAAATCAAAATAAAAA
GTCTGGACTCTCACGCTCGCTTGGTCCTGTAACTATTTTGTAGAATGGAAGACATCAACTTTGCGTCTCT
GGCCCCGCGACACGGCTCGCGCCCGTTCATGGGAAACTGGCAAGATATCGGCACCAGCAATATGAGCGGT
GGCGCCTTCAGCTGGGGCTCGCTGTGGAGCGGCATTAAAAATTTCGGTTCCACCGTTAAGAACTATGGCA
GCAAGGCCTGGAACAGCAGCACAGGCCAGATGCTGAGGGATAAGTTGAAAGAGCAAAATTTCCAACAAAA
GGTGGTAGATGGCCTGGCCTCTGGCATTAGCGGGGTGGTGGACCTGGCCAACCAGGCAGTGCAAAATAAG
ATTAACAGTAAGCTTGATCCCCGCCCTCCCGTAGAGGAGCCTCCACCGGCCGTGGAGACAGTGTCTCCAG
AGGGGCGTGGCGAAAAGCGTCCGCGCCCCGACAGGGAAGAAACTCTGGTGACGCAAATAGACGAGCCTCC
CTCGTACGAGGAGGCACTAAAGCAAGGCCTGCCCACCACCCGTCCCATCGCGCCCATGGCTACCGGAGTG
CTGGGCCAGCACACACCCGTAACGCTGGACCTGCCTCCCCCCGCCGACACCCAGCAGAAACCTGTGCTGC
CAGGCCCGACCGCCGTTGTTGTAACCCGTCCTAGCCGCGCGTCCCTGCGCCGCGCCGCCAGCGGTCCGCG
ATCGTTGCGGCCCGTAGCCAGTGGCAACTGGCAAAGCACACTGAACAGCATCGTGGGTCTGGGGGTGCAA
TCCCTGAAGCGCCGACGATGCTTCTGATAGCTAACGTGTCGTATGTGTGTCATGTATGCGTCCATGTCGC
CGCCAGAGGAGCTGCTGAGCCGCCGCGCGCCCGCTTTCCAAGATGGCTACCCCTTCGATGATGCCGCAGT
GGTCTTACATGCACATCTCGGGCCAGGACGCCTCGGAGTACCTGAGCCCCGGGCTGGTGCAGTTTGCCCG
CGCCACCGAGACGTACTTCAGCCTGAATAACAAGTTTAGAAACCCCACGGTGGCGCCTACGCACGACGTG
ACCACAGACCGGTCCCAGCGTTTGACGCTGCGGTTCATCCCTGTGGACCGTGAGGATACTGCGTACTCGT
ACAAGGCGCGGTTCACCCTAGCTGTGGGTGATAACCGTGTGCTGGACATGGCTTCCACGTACTTTGACAT
CCGCGGCGTGCTGGACAGGGGCCCTACTTTTAAGCCCTACTCTGGCACTGCCTACAACGCCCTGGCTCCC
AAGGGTGCCCCAAATCCTTGCGAATGGGATGAAGCTGCTACTGCTCTTGAAATAAACCTAGAAGAAGAGG
ACGATGACAACGAAGACGAAGTAGACGAGCAAGCTGAGCAGCAAAAAACTCACGTATTTGGGCAGGCGCC
TTATTCTGGTATAAATATTACAAAGGAGGGTATTCAAATAGGTGTCGAAGGTCAAACACCTAAATATGCC
GATAAAACATTTCAACCTGAACCTCAAATAGGAGAATCTCAGTGGTACGAAACAGAAATTAATCATGCAG
CTGGGAGAGTCCTAAAAAAGACTACCCCAATGAAACCATGTTACGGTTCATATGCAAAACCCACAAATGA
AAATGGAGGGCAAGGCATTCTTGTAAAGCAACAAAATGGAAAGCTAGAAAGTCAAGTGGAAATGCAATTT
TTCTCAACTACTGAGGCAGCCGCAGGCAATGGTGATAACTTGACTCCTAAAGTGGTATTGTACAGTGAAG
ATGTAGATATAGAAACCCCAGACACTCATATTTCTTACATGCCCACTATTAAGGAAGGTAACTCACGAGA
ACTAATGGGCCAACAATCTATGCCCAACAGGCCTAATTACATTGCTTTTAGGGACAATTTTATTGGTCTA
ATGTATTACAACAGCACGGGTAATATGGGTGTTCTGGCGGGCCAAGCATCGCAGTTGAATGCTGTTGTAG
ATTTGCAAGACAGAAACACAGAGCTTTCATACCAGCTTTTGCTTGATTCCATTGGTGATAGAACCAGGTA
CTTTTCTATGTGGAATCAGGCTGTTGACAGCTATGATCCAGATGTTAGAATTATTGAAAATCATGGAACT
GAAGATGAACTTCCAAATTACTGCTTTCCACTGGGAGGTGTGATTAATACAGAGACTCTTACCAAGGTAA
AACCTAAAACAGGTCAGGAAAATGGATGGGAAAAAGATGCTACAGAATTTTCAGATAAAAATGAAATAAG
AGTTGGAAATAATTTTGCCATGGAAATCAATCTAAATGCCAACCTGTGGAGAAATTTCCTGTACTCCAAC
ATAGCGCTGTATTTGCCCGACAAGCTAAAGTACAGTCCTTCCAACGTAAAAATTTCTGATAACCCAAACA
CCTACGACTACATGAACAAGCGAGTGGTGGCTCCCGGGCTAGTGGACTGCTACATTAACCTTGGAGCACG
CTGGTCCCTTGACTATATGGACAACGTCAACCCATTTAACCACCACCGCAATGCTGGCCTGCGCTACCGC
TCAATGTTGCTGGGCAATGGTCGCTATGTGCCCTTCCACATCCAGGTGCCTCAGAAGTTCTTTGCCATTA
AAAACCTCCTTCTCCTGCCGGGCTCATACACCTACGAGTGGAACTTCAGGAAGGATGTTAACATGGTTCT
GCAGAGCTCCCTAGGAAATGACCTAAGGGTTGACGGAGCCAGCATTAAGTTTGATAGCATTTGCCTTTAC
GCCACCTTCTTCCCCATGGCCCACAACACCGCCTCCACGCTTGAGGCCATGCTTAGAAACGACACCAACG
ACCAGTCCTTTAACGACTATCTC
[453 nt withheld, positions 19204-19656]
CAGCCCATGAGCCGTCAGGTGGTGGATGATACTAAATACAAGGACTACCAACAGGTGGGCATCCTACACC
AACACAACAACTCTGGATTTGTTGGCTACCTTGCCCCCACCATGCGCGAAGGACAGGCCTACCCTGCTAA
CTTCCCCTATCCGCTTATAGGCAAGACCGCAGTTGACAGCATTACCCAGAAAAAGTTTCTTTGCGATCGC
ACCCTTTGGCGCATCCCATTCTCCAGTAACTTTATGTCCATGGGCGCACTCACAGACCTGGGCCAAAACC
TTCTCTACGCCAACTCCGCCCACGCGCTAGACATGACTTTTGAGGTGGATCCCATGGACGAGCCCACCCT
TCTTTATGTTTTGTTTGAAGTCTTTGACGTGGTCCGTGTGCACCAGCCGCACCGCGGCGTCATCGAAACC
GTGTACCTGCGCACGCCCTTCTCGGCCGGCAACGCCACAACATAAAGAAGCAAGCAACATCAACAACAGC
TGCCGCCATGGGCTCCAGTGAGCAGGAACTGAAAGCCATTGTCAAAGATCTTGGTTGTGGGCCATATTTT
TTGGGCACCTATGACAAGCGCTTTCCAGGCTTTGTTTCTCCACACAAGCTCGCCTGCGCCATAGTCAATA
CGGCCGGTCGCGAGACTGGGGGCGTACACTGGATGGCCTTTGCCTGGAACCCGCACTCAAAAACATGCTA
CCTCTTTGAGCCCTTTGGCTTTTCTGACCAGCGACTCAAGCAGGTTTACCAGTTTGAGTACGAGTCACTC
CTGCGCCGTAGCGCCATTGCTTCTTCCCCCGACCGCTGTATAACGCTGGAAAAGTCCACCCAAAGCGTAC
AGGGGCCCAACTCGGCCGCCTGTGGACTATTCTGCTGCATGTTTCTCCACGCCTTTGCCAACTGGCCCCA
AACTCCCATGGATCACAACCCCACCATGAACCTTATTACCGGGGTACCCAACTCCATGCTCAACAGTCCC
CAGGTACAGCCCACCCTGCGTCGCAACCAGGAACAGCTCTACAGCTTCCTGGAGCGCCACTCGCCCTACT
TCCGCAGCCACAGTGCGCAGATTAGGAGCGCCACTTCTTTTTGTCACTTGAAAAACATGTAAAAATAATG
TACTAGAGACACTTTCAATAAAGGCAAATGCTTTTATTTGTACACTCTCGGGTGATTATTTACCCCCACC
CTTGCCGTCTGCGCCGTTTAAAAATCAAAGGGGTTCTGCCGCGCATCGCTATGCGCCACTGGCAGGGACA
CGTTGCGATACTGGTGTTTAGTGCTCCACTTAAACTCAGGCACAACCATCCGCGGCAGCTCGGTGAAGTT
TTCACTCCACAGGCTGCGCACCATCACCAACGCGTTTAGCAGGTCGGGCGCCGATATCTTGAAGTCGCAG
TTGGGGCCTCCGCCCTGCGCGCGCGAGTTGCGATACACAGGGTTGCAGCACTGGAACACTATCAGCGCCG
GGTGGTGCACGCTGGCCAGCACGCTCTTGTCGGAGATCAGATCCGCGTCCAGGTCCTCCGCGTTGCTCAG
GGCGAACGGAGTCAACTTTGGTAGCTGCCTTCCCAAAAAGGGCGCGTGCCCAGGCTTTGAGTTGCACTCG
CACCGTAGTGGCATCAAAAGGTGACCGTGCCCGGTCTGGGCGTTAGGATACAGCGCCTGCATAAAAGCCT
TGATCTGCTTAAAAGCCACCTGAGCCTTTGCGCCTTCAGAGAAGAACATGCCGCAAGACTTGCCGGAAAA
CTGATTGGCCGGACAGGCCGCGTCGTGCACGCAGCACCTTGCGTCGGTGTTGGAGATCTGCACCACATTT
CGGCCCCACCGGTTCTTCACGATCTTGGCCTTGCTAGACTGCTCCTTCAGCGCGCGCTGCCCGTTTTCGC
TCGTCACATCCATTTCAATCACGTGCTCCTTATTTATCATAATGCTTCCGTGTAGACACTTAAGCTCGCC
TTCGATCTCAGCGCAGCGGTGCAGCCACAACGCGCAGCCCGTGGGCTCGTGATGCTTGTAGGTCACCTCT
GCAAACGACTGCAGGTACGCCTGCAGGAATCGCCCCATCATCGTCACAAAGGTCTTGTTGCTGGTGAAGG
TCAGCTGCAACCCGCGGTGCTCCTCGTTCAGCCAGGTCTTGCATACGGCCGCCAGAGCTTCCACTTGGTC
AGGCAGTAGTTTGAAGTTCGCCTTTAGATCGTTATCCACGTGGTACTTGTCCATCAGCGCGCGCGCAGCC
TCCATGCCCTTCTCCCACGCAGACACGATCGGCACACTCAGCGGGTTCATCACCGTAATTTCACTTTCCG
CTTCGCTGGGCTCTTCCTCTTCCTCTTGCGTCCGCATACCACGCGCCACTGGGTCGTCTTCATTCAGCCG
CCGCACTGTGCGCTTACCTCCTTTGCCATGCTTGATTAGCACCGGTGGGTTGCTGAAACCCACCATTTGT
AGCGCCACATCTTCTCTTTCTTCCTCGCTGTCCACGATTACCTCTGGTGATGGCGGGCGCTCGGGCTTGG
GAGAAGGGCGCTTCTTTTTCTTCTTGGGCGCAATGGCCAAATCCGCCGCCGAGGTCGATGGCCGCGGGCT
GGGTGTGCGCGGCACCAGCGCGTCTTGTGATGAGTCTTCCTCGTCCTCGGACTCGATACGCCGCCTCATC
CGCTTTTTTGGGGGCGCCCGGGGAGGCGGCGGCGACGGGGACGGGGACGACACGTCCTCCATGGTTGGGG
GACGTCGCGCCGCACCGCGTCCGCGCTCGGGGGTGGTTTCGCGCTGCTCCTCTTCCCGACTGGCCATTTC
CTTCTCCTATAGGCAGAAAAAGATCATGGAGTCAGTCGAGAAGAAGGACAGCCTAACCGCCCCCTCTGAG
TTCGCCACCACCGCCTCCACCGATGCCGCCAACGCGCCTACCACCTTCCCCGTCGAGGCACCCCCGCTTG
AGGAGGAGGAAGTGATTATCGAGCAGGACCCAGGTTTTGTAAGCGAAGACGACGAGGACCGCTCAGTACC
AACAGAGGATAAAAAGCAAGACCAGGACAACGCAGAGGCAAACGAGGAACAAGTCGGGCGGGGGGACGAA
AGGCATGGCGACTACCTAGATGTGGGAGACGACGTGCTGTTGAAGCATCTGCAGCGCCAGTGCGCCATTA
TCTGCGACGCGTTGCAAGAGCGCAGCGATGTGCCCCTCGCCATAGCGGATGTCAGCCTTGCCTACGAACG
CCACCTATTCTCACCGCGCGTACCCCCCAAACGCCAAGAAAACGGCACATGCGAGCCCAACCCGCGCCTC
AACTTCTACCCCGTATTTGCCGTGCCAGAGGTGCTTGCCACCTATCACATCTTTTTCCAAAACTGCAAGA
TACCCCTATCCTGCCGTGCCAACCGCAGCCGAGCGGACAAGCAGCTGGCCTTGCGGCAGGGCGCTGTCAT
ACCTGATATCGCCTCGCTCAACGAAGTGCCAAAAATCTTTGAGGGTCTTGGACGCGACGAGAAGCGCGCG
GCAAACGCTCTGCAACAGGAAAACAGCGAAAATGAAAGTCACTCTGGAGTGTTGGTGGAACTCGAGGGTG
ACAACGCGCGCCTAGCCGTACTAAAACGCAGCATCGAGGTCACCCACTTTGCCTACCCGGCACTTAACCT
ACCCCCCAAGGTCATGAGCACAGTCATGAGTGAGCTGATCGTGCGCCGTGCGCAGCCCCTGGAGAGGGAT
GCAAATTTGCAAGAACAAACAGAGGAGGGCCTACCCGCAGTTGGCGACGAGCAGCTAGCGCGCTGGCTTC
AAACGCGCGAGCCTGCCGACTTGGAGGAGCGACGCAAACTAATGATGGCCGCAGTGCTCGTTACCGTGGA
GCTTGAGTGCATGCAGCGGTTCTTTGCTGACCCGGAGATGCAGCGCAAGCTAGAGGAAACATTGCACTAC
ACCTTTCGACAGGGCTACGTACGCCAGGCCTGCAAGATCTCCAACGTGGAGCTCTGCAACCTGGTCTCCT
ACCTTGGAATTTTGCACGAAAACCGCCTTGGGCAAAACGTGCTTCATTCCACGCTCAAGGGCGAGGCGCG
CCGCGACTACGTCCGCGACTGCGTTTACTTATTTCTATGCTACACCTGGCAGACGGCCATGGGCGTTTGG
CAGCAGTGCTTGGAGGAGTGCAACCTCAAGGAGCTGCAGAAACTGCTAAAGCAAAACTTGAAGGACCTAT
GGACGGCCTTCAACGAGCGCTCCGTGGCCGCGCACCTGGCGGACATCATTTTCCCCGAACGCCTGCTTAA
AACCCTGCAACAGGGTCTGCCAGACTTCACCAGTCAAAGCATGTTGCAGAACTTTAGGAACTTTATCCTA
GAGCGCTCAGGAATCTTGCCCGCCACCTGCTGTGCACTTCCTAGCGACTTTGTGCCCATTAAGTACCGCG
AATGCCCTCCGCCGCTTTGGGGCCACTGCTACCTTCTGCAGCTAGCCAACTACCTTGCCTACCACTCTGA
CATAATGGAAGACGTGAGCGGTGACGGTCTACTGGAGTGTCACTGTCGCTGCAACCTATGCACCCCGCAC
CGCTCCCTGGTTTGCAATTCGCAGCTGCTTAACGAAAGTCAAATTATCGGTACCTTTGAGCTGCAGGGTC
CCTCGCCTGACGAAAAGTCCGCGGCTCCGGGGTTGAAACTCACTCCGGGGCTGTGGACGTCGGCTTACCT
TCGCAAATTTGTACCTGAGGACTACCACGCCCACGAGATTAGGTTCTACGAAGACCAATCCCGCCCGCCT
AATGCGGAGCTTACCGCCTGCGTCATTACCCAGGGCCACATTCTTGGCCAATTGCAAGCCATCAACAAAG
CCCGCCAAGAGTTTCTGCTACGAAAGGGACGGGGGGTTTACTTGGACCCCCAGTCCGGCGAGGAGCTCAA
CCCAATCCCCCCGCCGCCGCAGCCCTATCAGCAGCAGCCGCGGGCCCTTGCTTCCCAGGATGGCACCCAA
AAAGAAGCTGCAGCTGCCGCCGCCACCCACGGACGAGGAGGAATACTGGGACAGTCAGGCAGAGGAGGTT
TTGGACGAGGAGGAGGAGGACATGATGGAAGACTGGGAGAGCCTAGACGAGGAAGCTTCCGAGGTCGAAG
AGGTGTCAGACGAAACACCGTCACCCTCGGTCGCATTCCCCTCGCCGGCGCCCCAGAAATCGGCAACCGG
TTCCAGCATGGCTACAACCTCCGCTCCTCAGGCGCCGCCGGCACTGCCCGTTCGCCGACCCAACCGTAGA
TGGGACACCACTGGAACCAGGGCCGGTAAGTCCAAGCAGCCGCCGCCGTTAGCCCAAGAGCAACAACAGC
GCCAAGGCTACCGCTCATGGCGCGGGCACAAGAACGCCATAGTTGCTTGCTTGCAAGACTGTGGGGGCAA
CATCTCCTTCGCCCGCCGCTTTCTTCTCTACCATCACGGCGTGGCCTTCCCCCGTAACATCCTGCATTAC
TACCGTCATCTCTACAGCCCATACTGCACCGGCGGCAGCGGCAGCAACAGCAGCGGCCACACAGAAGCAA
AGGCGACCGGATAGCAAGACTCTGACAAAGCCCAAGAAATCCACAGCGGCGGCAGCAGCAGGAGGAGGAG
CGCTGCGTCTGGCGCCCAACGAACCCGTATCGACCCGCGAGCTTAGAAACAGGATTTTTCCCACTCTGTA
TGCTATATTTCAACAGAGCAGGGGCCAAGAACAAGAGCTGAAAATAAAAAACAGGTCTCTGCGATCCCTC
ACCCGCAGCTGCCTGTATCACAAAAGCGAAGATCAGCTTCGGCGCACGCTGGAAGACGCGGAGGCTCTCT
TCAGTAAATACTGCGCGCTGACTCTTAAGGACTAGTTTCGCGCCCTTTCTCAAATTTAAGCGCGAAAACT
ACGTCATCTCCAGCGGCCACACCCGGCGCCAGCACCTGTTGTCAGCGCCATTATGAGCAAGGAAATTCCC
ACGCCCTACATGTGGAGTTACCAGCCACAAATGGGACTTGCGGCTGGAGCTGCCCAAGACTACTCAACCC
GAATAAACTACATGAGCGCGGGACCCCACATGATATCCCGGGTCAACGGAATACGCGCCCACCGAAACCG
AATTCTCCTGGAACAGGCGGCTATTACCACCACACCTCGTAATAACCTTAATCCCCGTAGTTGGCCCGCT
GCCCTGGTGTACCAGGAAAGTCCCGCTCCCACCACTGTGGTACTTCCCAGAGACGCCCAGGCCGAAGTTC
AGATGACTAACTCAGGGGCGCAGCTTGCGGGCGGCTTTCGTCACAGGGTGCGGTCGCCCGGGCAGGGTAT
AACTCACCTGACAATCAGAGGGCGAGGTATTCAGCTCAACGACGAGTCGGTGAGCTCCTCGCTTGGTCTC
CGTCCGGACGGGACATTTCAGATCGGCGGCGCCGGCCGCTCTTCATTCACGCCTCGTCAGGCAATCCTAA
CTCTGCAGACCTCGTCCTCTGAGCCGCGCTCTGGAGGCATTGGAACTCTGCAATTTATTGAGGAGTTTGT
GCCATCGGTCTACTTTAACCCCTTCTCGGGACCTCCCGGCCACTATCCGGATCAATTTATTCCTAACTTT
GACGCGGTAAAGGACTCGGCGGACGGCTACGACTGAATGTTATAAGTTCCTGTCCATCCGCACCCACTAT
CTTCATGTTGTTGCAGATGAAGCGCGCAAGACCGTCTGAAGATACCTTCAACCCCGTGTATCCATATGAC
ACGGAAACCGGTCCTCCAACTGTGCCTTTTCTTACTCCTCCCTTTGTATCCCCCAATGGGTTTCAAGAGA
GTCCCCCTGGGGTACTCTCTTTGCGCCTATCCGAACCTCTAGTTACCTCCAATGGCATGCTTGCGCTCAA
AATGGGCAACGGCCTCTCTCTGGACGAGGCCGGCAACCTTACCTCCCAAAATGTAACCACTGTGAGCCCA
CCTCTCAAAAAAACCAAGTCAAACATAAACCTGGAAATATCTGCACCCCTCACAGTTACCTCAGAAGCCC
TAACTGTGGCTGCCGCCGCACCTCTAATGGTCGCGGGCAACACACTCACCATGCAATCACAGGCCCCGCT
AACCGTGCACGACTCCAAACTTAGCATTGCCACCCAAGGACCCCTCACAGTGTCAGAAGGAAAGCTAGCC
CTGCAAACATCAGGCCCCCTCACCACCACCGATAGCAGTACCCTTACTATCACTGCCTCACCCCCTCTAA
CTACTGCCACTGGTAGCTTGGGCATTGACTTGAAAGAGCCCATTTATACACAAAATGGAAAACTAGGACT
AAAGTACGGGGCTCCTTTGCATGTAACAGACGACCTAAACACTTTGACCGTAGCAACTGGTCCAGGTGTG
ACTATTAATAATACTTCCTTGCAAACTAAAGTTACTGGAGCCTTGGGTTTTGATTCACAAGGCAATATGC
AACTTAATGTAGCAGGAGGACTAAGGATTGATTCTCAAAACAGACGCCTTATACTTGATGTTAGTTATCC
GTTTGATGCTCAAAACCAACTAAATCTAAGACTAGGACAGGGCCCTCTTTTTATAAACTCAGCCCACAAC
TTGGATATTAACTACAACAAAGGCCTTTACTTGTTTACAGCTTCAAACAATTCCAAAAAGCTTGAGGTTA
ACCTAAGCACTGCCAAGGGGTTGATGTTTGACGCTACAGCCATAGCCATTAATGCAGGAGATGGGCTTGA
ATTTGGTTCACCTAATGCACCAAACACAAATCCCCTCAAAACAAAAATTGGCCATGGCCTAGAATTTGAT
TCAAACAAGGCTATGGTTCCTAAACTAGGAACTGGCCTTAGTTTTGACAGCACAGGTGCCATTACAGTAG
GAAACAAAAATAATGATAAGCTAACTTTGTGGACCACACCAGCTCCATCTCCTAACTGTAGACTAAATGC
AGAGAAAGATGCTAAACTCACTTTGGTCTTAACAAAATGTGGCAGTCAAATACTTGCTACAGTTTCAGTT
TTGGCTGTTAAAGGCAGTTTGGCTCCAATATCTGGAACAGTTCAAAGTGCTCATCTTATTATAAGATTTG
ACGAAAATGGAGTGCTACTAAACAATTCCTTCCTGGACCCAGAATATTGGAACTTTAGAAATGGAGATCT
TACTGAAGGCACAGCCTATACAAACGCTGTTGGATTTATGCCTAACCTATCAGCTTATCCAAAATCTCAC
GGTAAAACTGCCAAAAGTAACATTGTCAGTCAAGTTTACTTAAACGGAGACAAAACTAAACCTGTAACAC
TAACCATTACACTAAACGGTACACAGGAAACAGGAGACACAACTCCAAGTGCATACTCTATGTCATTTTC
ATGGGACTGGTCTGGCCACAACTACATTAATGAAATATTTGCCACATCCTCTTACACTTTTTCATACATT
GCCCAAGAATAAAGAATCGTTTGTGTTATGTTTCAACGTGTTTATTTTTCAATTGCAGAAAATTTCAAGT
CATTTTTCATTCAGTAGTATAGCCCCACCACCACATAGCTTATACAGATCACCGTACCTTAATCAAACTC
ACAGAACCCTAGTATTCAACCTGCCACCTCCCTCCCAACACACAGAGTACACAGTCCTTTCTCCCCGGCT
GGCCTTAAAAAGCATCATATCATGGGTAACAGACATATTCTTAGGTGTTATATTCCACACGGTTTCCTGT
CGAGCCAAACGCTCATCAGTGATATTAATAAACTCCCCGGGCAGCTCACTTAAGTTCATGTCGCTGTCCA
GCTGCTGAGCCACAGGCTGCTGTCCAACTTGCGGTTGCTTAACGGGCGGCGAAGGAGAAGTCCACGCCTA
CATGGGGGTAGAGTCATAATCGTGCATCAGGATAGGGCGGTGGTGCTGCAGCAGCGCGCGAATAAACTGC
TGCCGCCGCCGCTCCGTCCTGCAGGAATACAACATGGCAGTGGTCTCCTCAGCGATGATTCGCACCGCCC
GCAGCATAAGGCGCCTTGTCCTCCGGGCACAGCAGCGCACCCTGATCTCACTTAAATCAGCACAGTAACT
GCAGCACAGCACCACAATATTGTTCAAAATCCCACAGTGCAAGGCGCTGTATCCAAAGCTCATGGCGGGG
ACCACAGAACCCACGTGGCCATCATACCACAAGCGCAGGTAGATTAAGTGGCGACCCCTCATAAACACGC
TGGACATAAACATTACCTCTTTTGGCATGTTGTAATTCACCACCTCCCGGTACCATATAAACCTCTGATT
AAACATGGCGCCATCCACCACCATCCTAAACCAGCTGGCCAAAACCTGCCCGCCGGCTATACACTGCAGG
GAACCGGGACTGGAACAATGACAGTGGAGAGCCCAGGACTCGTAACCATGGATCATCATGCTCGTCATGA
TATCAATGTTGGCACAACACAGGCACACGTGCATACACTTCCTCAGGATTACAAGCTCCTCCCGCGTTAG
AACCATATCCCAGGGAACAACCCATTCCTGAATCAGCGTAAATCCCACACTGCAGGGAAGACCTCGCACG
TAACTCACGTTGTGCATTGTCAAAGTGTTACATTCGGGCAGCAGCGGATGATCCTCCAGTATGGTAGCGC
GGGTTTCTGTCTCAAAAGGAGGTAGACGATCCCTACTGTACGGAGTGCGCCGAGACAACCGAGATCGTGT
TGGTCGTAGTGTCATGCCAAATGGAACGCCGGACGTAGTCATATTTCCTGAAGCAAAACCAGGTGCGGGC
GTGACAAACAGATCTGCGTCTCCGGTCTCGCCGCTTAGATCGCTCTGTGTAGTAGTTGTAGTATATCCAC
TCTCTCAAAGCATCCAGGCGCCCCCTGGCTTCGGGTTCTATGTAAACTCCTTCATGCGCCGCTGCCCTGA
TAACATCCACCACCGCAGAATAAGCCACACCCAGCCAACCTACACATTCGTTCTGCGAGTCACACACGGG
AGGAGCGGGAAGAGCTGGAAGAACCATGTTTTTTTTTTTATTCCAAAAGATTATCCAAAACCTCAAAATG
AAGATCTATTAAGTGAACGCGCTCCCCTCCGGTGGCGTGGTCAAACTCTACAGCCAAAGAACAGATAATG
GCATTTGTAAGATGTTGCACAATGGCTTCCAAAAGGCAAACGGCCCTCACGTCCAAGTGGACGTAAAGGC
TAAACCCTTCAGGGTGAATCTCCTCTATAAACATTCCAGCACCTTCAACCATGCCCAAATAATTCTCATC
TCGCCACCTTCTCAATATATCTCTAAGCAAATCCCGAATATTAAGTCCGGCCATTGTAAAAATCTGCTCC
AGAGCGCCCTCCACCTTCAGCCTCAAGCAGCGAATCATGATTGCAAAAATTCAGGTTCCTCACAGACCTG
TATAAGATTCAAAAGCGGAACATTAACAAAAATACCGCGATCCCGTAGGTCCCTTCGCAGGGCCAGCTGA
ACATAATCGTGCAGGTCTGCACGGACCAGCGCGGCCACTTCCCCGCCAGGAACCATGACAAAAGAACCCA
CACTGATTATGACACGCATACTCGGAGCTATGCTAACCAGCGTAGCCCCGATGTAAGCTTGTTGCATGGG
CGGCGATATAAAATGCAAGGTGCTGCTCAAAAAATCAGGCAAAGCCTCGCGCAAAAAAGAAAGCACATCG
TAGTCATGCTCATGCAGATAAAGGCAGGTAAGCTCCGGAACCACCACAGAAAAAGACACCATTTTTCTCT
CAAACATGTCTGCGGGTTTCTGCATAAACACAAAATAAAATAACAAAAAAACATTTAAACATTAGAAGCC
TGTCTTACAACAGGAAAAACAACCCTTATAAGCATAAGACGGACTACGGCCATGCCGGCGTGACCGTAAA
AAAACTGGTCACCGTGATTAAAAAGCACCACCGACAGCTCCTCGGTCATGTCCGGAGTCATAATGTAAGA
CTCGGTAAACACATCAGGTTGATTCACATCGGTCAGTGCTAAAAAGCGACCGAAATAGCCCGGGGGAATA
CATACCCGCAGGCGTAGAGACAACATTACAGCCCCCATAGGAGGTATAACAAAATTAATAGGAGAGAAAA
ACACATAAACACCTGAAAAACCCTCCTGCCTAGGCAAAATAGCACCCTCCCGCTCCAGAACAACATACAG
CGCTTCCACAGCGGCAGCCATAACAGTCAGCCTTACCAGTAAAAAAGAAAACCTATTAAAAAAACACCAC
TCGACACGGCACCAGCTCAATCAGTCACAGTGTAAAAAAGGGCCAAGTGCAGAGCGAGTATATATAGGAC
TAAAAAATGACGTAACGGTTAAAGTCCACAAAAAACACCCAGAAAACCGCACGCGAACCTACGCCCAGAA
ACGAAAGCCAAAAAACCCACAACTTCCTCAAATCGTCACTTCCGTTTTCCCACGTTACGTCACTTCCCAT
TTTAAGAAAACTACAATTCCCAACACATACAAGTTACTCCGCCCTAAAACCTACGTCACCCGCCCCGTTC
CCACGCCCCGCGCCACGTCACAAACTCCACCCCCTCATTATCATATTGGCTTCAATCCAAAATAAGGTAT
ATTATTGATGATGTTACATCGTTAATTAACGATTTCGAACCCGGGGTACCGAATTCCTCGAGTCTAGAGG
AGCATGCGACGTCGCAATTCGCCCTATAGTGAGTCGTATTACAATTCACTGGCCGTCGTTTTACAACGTC
GTGACTGGGAAAACCCTGGCGTTACCCAACTTAATCGCCTTGCAGCACATCCCCCTTTCGCCAGCTGGCG
TAATAGCGAAGAGGCCCGCACCGATCGCCCTTCCCAACAGTTGCGCAGCCTGAATGGCGAATGGAAATTG
TAAGCGTTAATATTTTGTTAAAATTCGCGTTAAATTTTTGTTAAATCAGCTCATTTTTTAACCAATAGGC
CGAAATCGGCAAAATCCCTTATAAATCAAAAGAATAGACCGAGATAGGGT
[37 nt withheld, positions 31607-31643]
AAAGAACGTGGACTCCAACGTCAAAGG
[49 nt withheld, positions 31671-31719]
T
[91 nt withheld, positions 31721-31811]
G
[124 nt withheld, positions 31813-31936]
CCTGATGCGGTATTTTCTCCTTACGCATCTGTGCGGTATTTCACACCGCATACAGGTGGCACTTTTCGGG
GAAATGTGCGCGGAACCCCTATTTGTTTATTTTTCTAAATACATTCAAATATGTATCCGCTCATGAGACA
ATAACCCTGATAAATGCTTCAATAATATTGAAAAAGGAAGAGTATGAGTATTCAACATTTCCGTGTCGCC
CTTATTCCCTTTTTTGCGGCATTTTGCCTTCCTGTTTTTGCTCACCCAGAAACGCTGGTGAAAGTAAAAG
ATGCTGAAGATCAGTTGGGTGCACGAGTGGGTTACATCGAACTGGATCTCAACAGCGGTAAGATCCTTGA
GAGTTTTCGCCCCGAAGAACGTTTTCCAATGATGAGCACTTTTAAAGTTCTGCTATGTGGCGCGGTATTA
TCCCGTATTGACGCCGGGCAAGAGCAACTCGGTCGCCGCATACACTATTCTCAGAATGACTTGGTTGAGT
ACTCACCAGTCACAGAAAAGCATCTTACGGATGGCATGACAGTAAGAGAATTATGCAGTGCTGCCATAAC
CATGAGTGATAACACTGCGGCCAACTTACTTCTGACAACGATCGGAGGACCGAAGGAGCTAACCGCTTTT
TTGCACAACATGGGGGATCATGTAACTCGCCTTGATCGTTGGGAACCGGAGCTGAATGAAGCCATACCAA
ACGACGAGCGTGACACCACGATGCCTGTAGCAATGGCAACAACGTTGCGCAAACTATTAACTGGCGAACT
ACTTACTCTAGCTTCCCGGCAACAATTAATAGACTGGATGGAGGCGGATAAAGTTGCAGGACCACTTCTG
CGCTCGGCCCTTCCGGCTGGCTGGTTTATTGCTGATAAATCTGGAGCCGGTGAGCGTGGGTCTCGCGGTA
TCATTGCAGCACTGGGGCCAGATGGTAAGCCCTCCCGTATCGTAGTTATCTACACGACGGGGAGTCAGGC
AACTATGGATGAACGAAATAGACAGATCGCTGAGATAGGTGCCTCACTGATTAAGCATTGGTAACTGTCA
GACCAAGTTTACTCATATATACTTTAGATTGATTTAAAACTTCATTTTTAATTTAAAAGGATCTAGGTGA
AGATCCTTTTTGATAATCTCATGACCAAAATCCCTTAACGTGAGTTTTCGTTCCACTGAGCGTCAGACCC
CGTAGAAAAGATCAAAGGATCTTCTTGAGATCCTTTTTTTCTGCGCGTAATCTGCTGCTTGCAAACAAAA
AAACCACCGCTACCAGCGGTGGTTTGTTTGCCGGATCAAGAGCTACCAACTCTTTTTCCGAAGGTAACTG
GCTTCAGCAGAGCGCAGATACCAAATACTGTTCTTCTAGTGTAGCCGTAGTTAGGCCACCACTTCAAGAA
CTCTGTAGCACCGCCTACATACCTCGCTCTGCTAATCCTGTTACCAGTGGCTGCTGCCAGTGGCGATAAG
TCGTGTCTTACCGGGTTGGACTCAAGACGATAGTTACCGGATAAGGCGCAGCGGTCGGGCTGAACGGGGG
GTTCGTGCACACAGCCCAGCTTGGAGCGAACGACCTACACCGAACTGAGATACCTACAGCGTGAGCTATG
AGAAAGCGCCACGCTTCCCGAAGGGAGAAAGGCGGACAGGTATCCGGTAAGCGGCAGGGTCGGAACAGGA
GAGCGCACGAGGGAGCTTCCAGGGGGAAACGCCTGGTATCTTTATAGTCCTGTCGGGTTTCGCCACCTCT
GACTTGAGCGTCGATTTTTGTGATGCTCGTCAGGGGGGCGGAGCCTATGGAAAAACGCCAGCAACGCGGC
CTTTTTACGGTTCCTGGCCTTTTGCTGGCCTTTTGCTCACATGTTCTTTCCTGCGTTATCCCCTGATTCT
GTGGATAACCGTATTACCGCCTTTGAGTGAGCTGATACCGCTCGCCGCAGCCGAACGACCGAGCGCAGCG
AGTCAGTGAGCGAGGAAGCGGAAGAGCGCCCAATACGCAAACCGCCTCTCCCCGCGCGTTGGCCGATTCA
TTAATGCAGCTGGCACGACAGGTTTCCCGACTGGAAAGCGGGCAGTGAGCGCAACGCAATTAATGTGAGT
TAGCTCACTCATTAGGCACCCCAGGCTTTACACTTTATGCTTCCGGCTCGTATGTTGTGTGGAATTGTGA
GCGGATAACAATTTCACACAGGAAACAGCTATGACCATGATTACGCCAAGCTATTTAGGTGACACTATAG
AATACTCAAGCTAGTTAATTAACGTTAATTAACATCATCAATAATATACCTTATTTTGGATTGAAGCCAA
TATGATAATGAGGGGGTGGAGTTTGTGACGTGGCGCGGGGCGTGGGAACGGGGCGGGTGACGTAGTAGTG
TGGCGGAAGTGTGATGTTGCAAGTGTGGCGGAACACATGTAAGCGACGGATGTGGCAAAAGTGACGTTTT
TGGTGTGCGCCGGTGTACACAGGAAGTGACAATTTTCGCGCGGTTTTAGGCGGATGTTGTAGTAAATTTG
GGCGTAACCGAGTAAGATTTGGCCATTTTCGCGGGAAAACTGAATAAGAGGAAGTGAAATCTGAATAATT
TTGTGTTACTCATAGCGCGTAATCTCTAGCATCGTAACTATAACGGTCCTAAGGTAGCGAAAGCTCAGAT
CTCCCGATCCCCTATGGTGCACTCTCAGTACAATCTGCTCTGATGCCGCATAGTTAAGCCAGTATCTGCT
CCCTGCTTGTGTGTTGGAGGTCGCTGAGTAGTGCGCGAGCAAAATTTAAGCTACAACAAGGCAAGGCTTG
ACCGACAATTGCATGAAGAATCTGCTTAGGGTTAGGCGTTTTGCGCTGCTTCGCGATGTACGGGCCAGAT
ATACGCGTTGACATTGATTATTGACTAGTTATTAATAGTAATCAATTACGGGGTCATTAGTTCATAGCCC
ATATATGGAGTTCCGCGTTACATAACTTACGGTAAATGGCCCGCCTGGCTGACCGCCCAACGACCCCCGC
CCATTGACGTCAATAATGACGTATGTTCCCATAGTAACGCCAATAGGGACTTTCCATTGACGTCAATGGG
TGGAGTATTTACGGTAAACTGCCCACTTGGCAGTACATCAAGTGTATCATATGCCAAGTACGCCCCCTAT
TGACGTCAATGACGGTAAATGGCCCGCCTGGCATTATGCCCAGTACATGACCTTATGGGACTTTCCTACT
TGGCAGTACATCTACGTATTAGTCATCGCTATTACCATGGTGATGCGGTTTTGGCAGTACATCAATGGG
Features (pLannotate 1.2.2; 49 found; start..end, strand, type, name):
    170..203     +  LTR            5' LTR (truncated) (fragment): truncated 5' long terminal repeat (LTR) from HIV-1
    219..237     +  promoter       T7 promoter: promoter for bacteriophage T7 RNA polymerase
    260..286     +  CDS            3xHA (fragment): three tandem HA epitope tags
    299..1585    +  CDS            Elk1: ELK1_MOUSE - Experimental evidence at protein level: Swiss-Prot protein existence level 1. Transcription factor that binds to purine-rich DNA sequences. Forms a ternary complex with SRF and the ETS and SRF motifs of the serum response element (SRE) on the promoter region of immediate early genes such as FOS and IER2 (By similarity). Induces target gene transcription upon JNK-signaling pathway stimulation (By similarity). From Mus musculus (Mouse).
   1627..1851    +  polyA_signal   bGH poly(A) signal: bovine growth hormone polyadenylation signal
   1855..1874    +  promoter       SV40 promoter (fragment): SV40 enhancer and early promoter
   2032..2451    +  CDS            IX: CAP9_ADE05 - Experimental evidence at protein level: Swiss-Prot protein existence level 1. Structural component of the virion that acts as a cement protein on the capsid exterior and forms triskelion structures consisting of three molecules that stabilize three hexon trimers at the center of each icosahedral facet and fixes the peripentonal hexons. Dispensable for assembly. During virus entry, recruits the anterograde motor kinesin-1 to the capsid docked at the nuclear pore complex thereby subjecting the docked capsid to a pulling force. The resulting tension leads to capsid disruption, disper
   2538..3767    -  CDS            IVa2 (fragment): PKG1_ADEM1 - Protein inferred from homology: Swiss-Prot protein existence level 3. Component of the packaging machinery which encapsidates the viral DNA into preformed capsids and transcriptional activator of the viral major late promoter (MLP). Binds, along with packaging proteins 2 and 3, to the specific packaging sequence on the left end of viral genomic DNA and displays ATPase activity thereby providing the power stroke of the packaging machinery. The activity of packaging protein IVa2 is stimulated by protein 33K which acts as a terminase. May be the protein that pumps DNA into the capsid
   3623..6790    -  CDS            POL: DPOL_ADE05 - Experimental evidence at protein level: Swiss-Prot protein existence level 1. Eukaryotic-type DNA polymerase involved in viral genomic replication. DNA synthesis is protein primed, and acts in a strand displacement replication. Assembles in complex with viral pTP, DBP, host NFIA and host POU2F1/OCT1 on viral origin of replication. The polymerase covalently transfers dCMP onto pTP, thereby initiating complementary strand synthesis. From Human adenovirus C serotype 5 (HAdV-5) (Human adenovirus 5).
   7009..9012    -  CDS            PTP: TERM_ADE05 - Experimental evidence at protein level: Swiss-Prot protein existence level 1. Protein covalently bound to the viral DNA that acts as a primer for viral genomic replication by DNA strand displacement. Assembles on the viral origin of replication in an initiation complex with viral polymerase, DBP, host NFIA and host POU2F1/OCT1. During initiation, the polymerase covalently couples the first dCTP with Ser- 580 of pTP. The terminal protein stimulates the template activity over 20 fold compared to protein-free templates. Neo-synthesized viral genomes are linked to two preterminal prot
   9041..9197    +  ncRNA          VA: Accession: RF00102 - VA RNA
   9296..9453    +  ncRNA          VA: Accession: RF00102 - VA RNA
   9471..10715   +  CDS            L1: PKG3_ADE05 - Experimental evidence at protein level: Swiss-Prot protein existence level 1. Involved in viral genome packaging through its interaction with packaging proteins 1 and 2. After proteolytic cleavage by adenovirus protease, L1 52/55k protein is removed from the capsid during viral maturation. From Human adenovirus C serotype 5 (HAdV-5) (Human adenovirus 5).
  10739..12493   +  CDS            CAP3_ADE05: Experimental evidence at protein level: Swiss-Prot protein existence level 1. Structural component of the virion that acts as a cement protein on the capsid exterior and which mediates the interactions between the hexons, including the peripentonal hexons, and reaches all the way to the penton vertices. Two hexon linking proteins IIIa, one from each facet, stabilize the unique edge interface between a pair of facets. As the virus enters the host cell, hexon linking proteins IIIa are shed concomitant with virion acidification in the endosome. During virus assembly, seems to play a role in the s
  12578..14290   +  CDS            L2: CAPSP_ADE05 - Experimental evidence at protein level: Swiss-Prot protein existence level 1. Major capsid protein that self-associates to form penton base pentamers, each in the shape of a pentagon, situated at the 12 vertices of the pseudo T=25 capsid. Involved in virus secondary attachment to host cell after initial attachment by the fiber protein. Binds host integrin heterodimer ITGAV-ITGB5 (alphaV-beta5) thereby triggering clathrin-mediated endocytosis of virions. Mediates initial virus attachment to CXADR-negative cells. Binding to integrins ITGAV-ITGB5 also seems to induce macropinocytosi
  14300..14893   +  CDS            L2: NP_ADE02 - Experimental evidence at protein level: Swiss-Prot protein existence level 1. Plays a role in the inhibition of host immune response within the nucleus. Interacts with cellular nucleosomes and immobilizes the host immune danger signal HMGB1 on chromatin. In turn, prevents HMGB1 release out of the cell and thus decreases inflammation. Plays also a role in the wrapping and condensation of the viral DNA. May also promote viral genome import into the nucleus. From Human adenovirus C serotype 2 (HAdV-2) (Human adenovirus 2).
  14966..16069   +  CDS            L2: CORE5_ADE05 - Experimental evidence at protein level: Swiss-Prot protein existence level 1. Associates loosely with the viral DNA to form an outer shell around the nucleoprotein-DNA complex and links it with the capsid by binding the endosome lysis protein. Dissociates from the viral genome during entry. Might be involved in nuclear capsid assembly of the viral particles through its association with NPM1/nucleophosmin. From Human adenovirus C serotype 5 (HAdV-5) (Human adenovirus 5).
  16100..16339   +  CDS            COR10_ADE02: Experimental evidence at protein level: Swiss-Prot protein existence level 1. [Pre-core protein X]: Interacts with the viral DNA and aids in tightly condensing it within the capsid. Cleavage of pre-core protein X may serve to partially relax this structure within the mature virion prior to its entry into the nucleus. From Human adenovirus C serotype 2 (HAdV-2) (Human adenovirus 2).
  16425..17174   +  CDS            L3: CAP6_ADE05 - Experimental evidence at protein level: Swiss-Prot protein existence level 1. [Protease cofactor]: Cofactor that activates the viral protease. Binds to viral protease in a 1:1 ratio. From Human adenovirus C serotype 5 (HAdV-5) (Human adenovirus 5).
  17263..20118   +  CDS            L3 (sequence partly withheld): CAPSH_ADE05 - Experimental evidence at protein level: Swiss-Prot protein existence level 1. Major capsid protein that self-associates to form 240 hexon trimers, each in the shape of a hexagon, building most of the pseudo T=25 capsid. Assembled into trimeric units with the help of the chaperone shutoff protein. Transported by pre-protein VI to the nucleus where it associates with other structural proteins to form an empty capsid. Might be involved, through its interaction with host dyneins, in the intracellular microtubule-dependent transport of incoming viral capsid to the nucleus. From Human
  20154..20765   +  CDS            L3: PRO_ADE05 - Experimental evidence at transcript level: Swiss-Prot protein existence level 2. Cleaves viral precursor proteins (pTP, pIIIa, pVI, pVII, pVIII, and pX) inside newly assembled particles giving rise to mature virions. Protease complexed to its cofactor slides along the viral DNA to specifically locate and cleave the viral precursors. Mature virions have a weakened organization compared to the unmature virions, thereby facilitating subsequent uncoating. Without maturation, the particle lacks infectivity and is unable to uncoat. Late in adenovirus infection, in the cytoplasm, may part
  20867..22453   -  CDS            DBP: DNB2_ADE05 - Experimental evidence at protein level: Swiss-Prot protein existence level 1. Plays a role in the elongation phase of viral strand displacement replication by unwinding the template in an ATP- independent fashion, employing its capacity to form multimers. Also enhances the rate of initiation. Released from template upon second strand synthesis. Assembles in complex with viral pTP, viral pol, host NFIA and host POU2F1/OCT1 on viral origin of replication. Covers the whole ssDNA genome during synthesis. The complementary strand synthesis induces its relese from DNA template. May inhi
  22482..24902   +  CDS            L4: SHUT_ADE05 - Experimental evidence at protein level: Swiss-Prot protein existence level 1. Protein that inhibits host translation while promoting late viral translation by ribosome shunting. Blocks host cap-dependent translation by binding to eIF4G, displacing MKNK1 from cap initiation complexes and preventing EIF4E phosphorylation. Binds to the tripartite leader sequence of viral late mRNAs and recruits host eIF4G, PABPC1/poly-A binding protein and 40S ribosomes subunits on viral mRNAs, allowing ribosome shunting and efficient translation of late viral mRNAs even though conventional translati
  25115..25498   +  CDS            SF33K_ADE02 (fragment): Experimental evidence at protein level: Swiss-Prot protein existence level 1. Probably functions as the small terminase that is part of the molecular motor that translocates genomic DNA in empty capsid during DNA packaging. This motor is located at a unique vertex and comprises at least the IVa2 ATPase, the small terminase 33K and probably a portal. Forms a ring-like structure of about 17 nm in which genomic DNA is translocated into the capsid. Stimulates IVa2 ATPase activity in the presence of the viral genome. Once the DNA is packaged, the terminase detaches: the 33K protein is present in th
  25589..26269   +  CDS            L4: CAP8_ADE02 - Experimental evidence at protein level: Swiss-Prot protein existence level 1. [Hexon-linking protein-C]: Structural component of the virion that acts as a cement protein on the capsid interior and which glue the peripentonal hexons and group-of-nine hexons together. From Human adenovirus C serotype 2 (HAdV-2) (Human adenovirus 2).
  26323..28065   +  CDS            SPIKE_ADE05: Experimental evidence at protein level: Swiss-Prot protein existence level 1. Forms spikes that protrude from each vertex of the icosahedral capsid. Interacts with host coxsackievirus and adenovirus receptor CXADR located at the cell tight junctions to provide virion initial attachment to target cell. The fiber protein binds to CXADR with a higher affinity than CXADR binds to itself, thereby blocking the cell-cell adhesion function of CXADR dimers and leading to local disruption of the tight junction. Fiber protein present on neo- synthesized particles may thus disrupt the junctional integrity
  28198..28275   -  CDS            E417_ADE03: Protein predicted: Swiss-Prot protein existence level 4. From Human adenovirus B serotype 3 (HAdV-3) (Human adenovirus 3).
  28477..29358   -  CDS            E434_ADE02: Experimental evidence at protein level: Swiss-Prot protein existence level 1. Plays a major role to prevent cellular inhibition of viral genome replication by nuclear bodies. Assembles an SCF-like E3 ubiquitin ligase complex based on the cellular proteins ELOB, ELOC, CUL5 and RBX1, in cooperation with viral E1B-55K. This viral RING-type ligase ubiquitinates cellular substrates prior to proteasomal degradation: p53/TP53, LIG4, MRE11-RAD50-NBS1 (MRN) complex, ITGA3, DAXX and BLM. From Human adenovirus C serotype 2 (HAdV-2) (Human adenovirus 2).
  29637..29984   -  CDS            E411_ADE05: Experimental evidence at protein level: Swiss-Prot protein existence level 1. From Human adenovirus C serotype 5 (HAdV-5) (Human adenovirus 5).
  29984..30373   -  CDS            E4RF2_ADE02: Protein predicted: Swiss-Prot protein existence level 4. From Human adenovirus C serotype 2 (HAdV-2) (Human adenovirus 2).
  30424..30807   -  CDS            E4RF1_ADE02: Experimental evidence at protein level: Swiss-Prot protein existence level 1. May modulate tight-junctions functions of infected cells through interactions with PDZ proteins. E4 ORF1 has ben show for Adenovirus 9 to interact with protein involved in tight junction regulation. May play a role in mTOR activation by activating PI3- kinase, thus overriding cellular checkpoint for translation. From Human adenovirus C serotype 2 (HAdV-2) (Human adenovirus 2).
  31117..31219   -  repeat_region  ITR: inverted terminal repeat of human adenovirus serotype 5 inverted
  31299..31317   -  promoter       T7 promoter: promoter for bacteriophage T7 RNA polymerase
  31320..31477   +  CDS            lacZα (fragment): LacZα fragment of β-galactosidase; lacZ fragment
  31508..31936   -  rep_origin     f1 ori (sequence partly withheld): f1 bacteriophage origin of replication; arrow indicates direction of (+) strand synthesis
  31937..31988   -  misc_feature   bom (fragment): basis of mobility region from pBR322
  32015..32119   +  promoter       AmpR promoter: bla
  32120..32980   +  CDS            AmpR: β-lactamase; bla; confers resistance to ampicillin, carbenicillin, and related antibiotics
  33151..33739   +  rep_origin     ori: high-copy-number ColE1/pMB1/pBR322/pUC origin of replication
  33922..34014   +  CDS            lacI (fragment): lac repressor; lacI; The lac repressor binds to the lac operator to inhibit transcription in E. coli. This inhibition can be relieved by adding lactose or isopropyl-β-D-thiogalactopyranoside (IPTG).
  34027..34048   +  protein_bind   CAP binding site: CAP binding activates transcription in the presence of cAMP. E. coli catabolite activator protein
  34063..34093   +  promoter       lac promoter: promoter for the E. coli lac operon
  34097..34119   +  protein_bind   lac operator (fragment): The lac repressor binds to the lac operator to inhibit transcription in E. coli. This inhibition can be relieved by adding lactose or isopropyl-β-D-thiogalactopyranoside (IPTG). lac repressor encoded by lacI
  34159..34177   +  promoter       SP6 promoter: promoter for bacteriophage SP6 RNA polymerase
  34209..34311   +  repeat_region  ITR: inverted terminal repeat of human adenovirus serotype 5 inverted
  34399..34549   +  misc_signal    Ad5 Ψ: packaging signal for adenovirus serotype 5
  34609..34661   -  misc_feature   bom (fragment): basis of mobility region from pBR322
  34816..35195   +  enhancer       CMV enhancer: human cytomegalovirus immediate early enhancer
  35196..174     +  promoter       CMV promoter (across the origin): human cytomegalovirus (CMV) immediate early promoter
