[The description below was written by a language model from this plasmid's Addgene catalogue record and pLannotate feature annotations shown in this document.]
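Description:
Elk1 AdenoX is a recombinant adenoviral genome plasmid of about 35 kb, built on the AdenoX backbone and intended for producing adenovirus that expresses full-length mouse ELK1. It is propagated in E. coli through a plasmid segment carrying a high-copy ColE1/pUC-type origin, an f1 origin and the β-lactamase gene for ampicillin selection. This bacterial segment lies between the two adenovirus serotype 5 inverted terminal repeats, outside the viral genome proper.

The expression cassette sits at the left end of the viral genome, just downstream of the left ITR and the Ad5 Ψ packaging signal, in the position normally occupied by the E1 region; no E1 genes are annotated. The CMV immediate-early enhancer and promoter drive an HA-tagged Elk1 open reading frame of roughly 1.3 kb. The tag is N-terminal and is annotated only as a fragment of a 3xHA element. The bovine growth hormone polyadenylation signal terminates the transcript. ELK1 is an ETS-family transcription factor that forms a ternary complex with SRF on serum response elements.

The remainder of the construct is largely Ad5 sequence, with some features matched to closely related serotype 2 proteins. It encodes protein IX, IVa2, the viral polymerase, preterminal protein and DNA-binding protein, the VA RNAs, the late structural proteins (penton base, hexon, fiber, core and cement proteins, and the protease) and E4 open reading frames. No E3 genes are annotated between the L4 and fiber regions, which is consistent with an E1/E3-deleted first-generation vector, although the record does not state this. Such a vector would have to be rescued and packaged in cells supplying E1 functions, giving virus for efficient ELK1 overexpression in mammalian cells. The associated publication concerns Elk-1 inhibition of smooth muscle-specific genes.
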