Addgene plasmid #121098: Elk1 AdenoX
Purpose: Generation of adenovirus expressing full length ELK1
Depositing lab: Paul Herring. Depositing organization: Indiana University School of Medicine, Indianapolis. Publication: Smooth muscle-specific genes are differentially sensitive to inhibition by Elk-1. Zhou J, Hu G, Herring BP. Mol Cell Biol. 2005 Nov . 25(22):9874-85. 10.1128/MCB.25.22.9874-9885.2005 PubMed 16260603.
Backbone
  Vector backbone: AdenoX
  Vector type: Adenoviral
Growth in bacteria
  Bacterial resistance: Ampicillin, 100 μg/mL
  Growth temperature: 37°C
  Growth strain: NEB Stable
  Copy number: Unknown
Gene/Insert
  Gene/Insert name: ELK1
  Species: M. musculus (mouse)
  Insert size (bp): 1290
  Entrez Gene: Elk1 (a.k.a. Elk-1)
  Tag / fusion protein: HA (N terminal on backbone)
  Cloning method: Restriction Enzyme; 5′ cloning site Unknown (unknown if destroyed); 3′ cloning site Unknown (unknown if destroyed)
Terms and licenses: Academic/Nonprofit Terms; Industry Terms: Not Available to Industry
How to cite: Elk1 AdenoX was a gift from Paul Herring (Addgene plasmid # 121098 ; http://n2t.net/addgene:121098 ; RRID:Addgene_121098)
